Addgene plasmid #126193: pBbS18a-RFP
Purpose: Constitutive expression vector for Escherichia coli. BglBrick compatible.
Depositing lab: Nigel Scrutton. Depositing organization: University of Manchester. Publication: SelProm: A Queryable and Predictive Expression Vector Selection Tool for Escherichia coli. Jervis AJ, Carbonell P, Taylor S, Sung R, Dunstan MS, Robinson CJ, Breitling R, Takano E, Scrutton NS. ACS Synth Biol. 2019 Mar 18. doi: 10.1021/acssynbio.8b00399. PubMed 30870592.
Backbone
  Vector backbone: pBb
  Backbone size w/o insert (bp): 3590
  Vector type: Bacterial Expression, Synthetic Biology
Growth in bacteria
  Bacterial resistance: Ampicillin, 100 μg/mL
  Growth temperature: 37°C
  Growth strain: DH5alpha
  Growth instructions: Grow bacterial cultures in 50µM Ampicillin
  Copy number: Low Copy
Gene/Insert
  Gene/Insert name: RFP
  Species: Synthetic
  Insert size (bp): 678
  Promoter: J23117
  Cloning method: Unknown
  Sequencing primers: 5′ GTTATTGTCTCATGAGCGGATAC
Terms and licenses: Academic/Nonprofit Terms; Industry Terms: Not Available to Industry
Depositor comments: Grow bacterial cultures in 50 micromolar Ampicillin. Cloning method was In-Fusion.
How to cite: pBbS18a-RFP was a gift from Nigel Scrutton (Addgene plasmid # 126193 ; http://n2t.net/addgene:126193 ; RRID:Addgene_126193)
