[The description below was written by a language model from this plasmid's Addgene catalogue record and pLannotate feature annotations shown in this document.]
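Description:
pBbS18a-RFP is a low-copy bacterial expression plasmid from the BglBrick-compatible pBb vector family, built for constitutive gene expression in Escherichia coli. The full sequence is about 4.3 kb, consisting of a backbone of roughly 3.6 kb and a 678 bp reporter insert. Replication relies on the pSC101 origin together with the plasmid-encoded Rep101 (RepA) protein that this origin requires, which accounts for the low copy number recorded. Selection is by ampicillin resistance: a β-lactamase gene is driven by its own bla promoter and followed by the phage lambda t0 terminator, which insulates the marker from the rest of the plasmid.

The payload is a synthetic RFP coding sequence, annotated as mRFP1, the monomeric derivative of DsRed. According to the catalogue entry it is expressed from the J23117 promoter, a member of the Registry of Standard Biological Parts constitutive promoter series. The automated annotation instead labels the short promoter region upstream of the reporter as a fragment of the related J23119 promoter. This partial match is likely explained by the sequence similarity among members of that family rather than by a different part. Transcription of the reporter is stopped by a tandem rrnB T1 and T7Te terminator pair. No regulator gene or inducible element is annotated, consistent with constitutive expression.

The RFP serves as a fluorescent readout of expression strength and as a placeholder that can be exchanged for a gene of interest using BglBrick assembly. The associated work concerns a tool for selecting and predicting the behaviour of E. coli expression vectors, so this plasmid probably represents one defined combination of origin, promoter and resistance marker within a characterised vector set.
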