Features (pLannotate 1.2.2; 9 found; start..end, strand, type, name):
      7..29      +  promoter       J23119(SpeI) promoter (fragment): bacterial promoter (Registry of Standard Biological Parts BBa J23119) modified to end with an SpeI site
     87..764     +  CDS            mRFP1: monomeric derivative of DsRed (Campbell et al., 2002)
    797..868     +  terminator     rrnB T1 terminator: transcription terminator T1 from the E. coli rrnB gene
    884..911     +  terminator     T7Te terminator: phage T7 early transcription terminator
   1442..2392    -  CDS            Rep101: RepA protein needed for replication with the pSC101 origin; rep101
   2440..2662    -  rep_origin     pSC101 ori: low-copy replication origin that requires the Rep101 protein
   3154..3248    -  terminator     lambda t0 terminator: transcription terminator from phage lambda
   3278..4138    -  CDS            AmpR: β-lactamase; bla; confers resistance to ampicillin, carbenicillin, and related antibiotics
   4139..4243    -  promoter       AmpR promoter: bla
>Addgene plasmid #126193 | pBbS18a-RFP | addgene full sequence | sequence record 247805 | Addgene NGS Result
GACGTCTTGACAGCTAGCTCAGTCCTAGGGATTGTGCTAGCAGGTTTAATCGAATTCAAAAGATCTTTTA
AGAAGGAGATATACATATGGCGAGTAGCGAAGACGTTATCAAAGAGTTCATGCGTTTCAAAGTTCGTATG
GAAGGTTCCGTTAACGGTCACGAGTTCGAAATCGAAGGTGAAGGTGAAGGTCGTCCGTACGAAGGTACCC
AGACCGCTAAACTGAAAGTTACCAAAGGTGGTCCGCTGCCGTTCGCTTGGGACATCCTGTCCCCGCAGTT
CCAGTACGGTTCCAAAGCTTACGTTAAACACCCGGCTGACATCCCGGACTACCTGAAACTGTCCTTCCCG
GAAGGTTTCAAATGGGAACGTGTTATGAACTTCGAAGACGGTGGTGTTGTTACCGTTACCCAGGACTCCT
CCCTGCAAGACGGTGAGTTCATCTACAAAGTTAAACTGCGTGGTACCAACTTCCCGTCCGACGGTCCGGT
TATGCAGAAAAAAACCATGGGTTGGGAAGCTTCCACCGAACGTATGTACCCGGAAGACGGTGCTCTGAAA
GGTGAAATCAAAATGCGTCTGAAACTGAAAGACGGTGGTCACTACGACGCTGAAGTTAAAACCACCTACA
TGGCTAAAAAACCGGTTCAGCTGCCGGGTGCTTACAAAACCGACATCAAACTGGACATCACCTCCCACAA
CGAAGACTACACCATCGTTGAACAGTACGAACGTGCTGAAGGTCGTCACTCCACCGGTGCTTAAGGATCC
AAACTCGAGTAAGGATCTCCAGGCATCAAATAAAACGAAAGGCTCAGTCGAAAGACTGGGCCTTTCGTTT
TATCTGTTGTTTGTCGGTGAACGCTCTCTACTAGAGTCACACTGGCTCACCTTCGGGTGGGCCTTTCTGC
GTTTATACCTAGGGTACGGGTTTTGCTGCCCGCAAACGGGCTGTTCTGGTGTTGCTAGTTTGTTATCAGA
ATCGCAGATCCGGCTTCAGCCGGTTTGCCGGCTGAAAGCGCTATTTCTTCCAGAATTGCCATGATTTTTT
CCCCACGGGAGGCGTCACTGGCTCCCGTGTTGTCGGCAGCTTTGATTCGATAAGCAGCATCGCCTGTTTC
AGGCTGTCTATGTGTGACTGTTGAGCTGTAACAAGTTGTCTCAGGTGTTCAATTTCATGTTCTAGTTGCT
TTGTTTTACTGGTTTCACCTGTTCTATTAGGTGTTACATGCTGTTCATCTGTTACATTGTCGATCTGTTC
ATGGTGAACAGCTTTGAATGCACCAAAAACTCGTAAAAGCTCTGATGTATCTATCTTTTTTACACCGTTT
TCATCTGTGCATATGGACAGTTTTCCCTTTGATATGTAACGGTGAACAGTTGTTCTACTTTTGTTTGTTA
GTCTTGATGCTTCACTGATAGATACAAGAGCCATAAGAACCTCAGATCCTTCCGTATTTAGCCAGTATGT
TCTCTAGTGTGGTTCGTTGTTTTTGCGTGAGCCATGAGAACGAACCATTGAGATCATACTTACTTTGCAT
GTCACTCAAAAATTTTGCCTCAAAACTGGTGAGCTGAATTTTTGCAGTTAAAGCATCGTGTAGTGTTTTT
CTTAGTCCGTTATGTAGGTAGGAATCTGATGTAATGGTTGTTGGTATTTTGTCACCATTCATTTTTATCT
GGTTGTTCTCAAGTTCGGTTACGAGATCCATTTGTCTATCTAGTTCAACTTGGAAAATCAACGTATCAGT
CGGGCGGCCTCGCTTATCAACCACCAATTTCATATTGCTGTAAGTGTTTAAATCTTTACTTATTGGTTTC
AAAACCCATTGGTTAAGCCTTTTAAACTCATGGTAGTTATTTTCAAGCATTAACATGAACTTAAATTCAT
CAAGGCTAATCTCTATATTTGCCTTGTGAGTTTTCTTTTGTGTTAGTTCTTTTAATAACCACTCATAAAT
CCTCATAGAGTATTTGTTTTCAAAAGACTTAACATGTTCCAGATTATATTTTATGAATTTTTTTAACTGG
AAAAGATAAGGCAATATCTCTTCACTAAAAACTAATTCTAATTTTTCGCTTGAGAACTTGGCATAGTTTG
TCCACTGGAAAATCTCAAAGCCTTTAACCAAAGGATTCCTGATTTCCACAGTTCTCGTCATCAGCTCTCT
GGTTGCTTTAGCTAATACACCATAAGCATTTTCCCTACTGATGTTCATCATCTGAGCGTATTGGTTATAA
GTGAACGATACCGTCCGTTCTTTCCTTGTAGGGTTTTCAATCGTGGGGTTGAGTAGTGCCACACAGCATA
AAATTAGCTTGGTTTCATGCTCCGTTAAGTCATAGCGACTAATCGCTAGTTCATTTGCTTTGAAAACAAC
TAATTCAGACATACATCTCAATTGGTCTAGGTGATTTTAATCACTATACCAATTGAGATGGGCTAGTCAA
TGATAATTACTAGTCCTTTTCCCGGGTGATCTGGGTATCTGTAAATTCTGCTAGACCTTTGCTGGAAAAC
TTGTAAATTCTGCTAGACCCTCTGTAAATTCCGCTAGACCTTTGTGTGTTTTTTTTGTTTATATTCAAGT
GGTTATAATTTATAGAATAAAGAAAGAATAAAAAAAGATAAAAAGAATAGATCCCAGCCCTGTGTATAAC
TCACTACTTTAGTCAGTTCCGCAGTATTACAAAAGGATGTCGCAAACGCTGTTTGCTCCTCTACAAAACA
GACCTTAAAACCCTAAAGGCTTAAGTAGCACCCTCGCAAGCTCGGGCAAATCGCTGAATATTCCTTTTGT
CTCCGACCATCAGGCACCTGAGTCGCTGTCTTTTTCGTGACATTCAGTTCGCTGCGCTCACGGCTCTGGC
AGTGAATGGGGGTAAATGGCACTACAGGCGCCTTTTATGGATTCATGCAAGGAAACTACCCATAATACAA
GAAAAGCCCGTCACGGGCTTCTCAGGGCGTTTTATGGCGGGTCTGCTATGTGGTGCTATCTGACTTTTTG
CTGTTCAGCAGTTCCTGCCCTCTGATTTTCCAGTCTGACCACTTCGGATTATCCCGTGACAGGTCATTCA
GACTGGCTAATGCACCCAGTAAGGCAGCGGTATCATCAACAGGCTTACCCGTCTTACTGTCCCTAGTGCT
TGGATTCTCACCAATAAAAAACGCCCGGCGGCAACCGAGCGTTCTGAACAAATCCAGATGGAGTTCTGAG
GTCATTACTGGATCTATCAACAGGAGTCCAAGCGAGCTCGTAAACTTGGTCTGACAGTTACCAATGCTTA
ATCAGTGAGGCACCTATCTCAGCGATCTGTCTATTTCGTTCATCCATAGTTGCCTGACTCCCCGTCGTGT
AGATAACTACGATACGGGAGGGCTTACCATCTGGCCCCAGTGCTGCAATGATACCGCGAGACCCACGCTC
ACCGGCTCCAGATTTATCAGCAATAAACCAGCCAGCCGGAAGGGCCGAGCGCAGAAGTGGTCCTGCAACT
TTATCCGCCTCCATCCAGTCTATTAATTGTTGCCGGGAAGCTAGAGTAAGTAGTTCGCCAGTTAATAGTT
TGCGCAACGTTGTTGCCATTGCTACAGGCATCGTGGTGTCACGCTCGTCGTTTGGTATGGCTTCATTCAG
CTCCGGTTCCCAACGATCAAGGCGAGTTACATGATCCCCCATGTTGTGCAAAAAAGCGGTTAGCTCCTTC
GGTCCTCCGATCGTTGTCAGAAGTAAGTTGGCCGCAGTGTTATCACTCATGGTTATGGCAGCACTGCATA
ATTCTCTTACTGTCATGCCATCCGTAAGATGCTTTTCTGTGACTGGTGAGTACTCAACCAAGTCATTCTG
AGAATAGTGTATGCGGCGACCGAGTTGCTCTTGCCCGGCGTCAATACGGGATAATACCGCGCCACATAGC
AGAACTTTAAAAGTGCTCATCATTGGAAAACGTTCTTCGGGGCGAAAACTCTCAAGGATCTTACCGCTGT
TGAGATCCAGTTCGATGTAACCCACTCGTGCACCCAACTGATCTTCAGCATCTTTTACTTTCACCAGCGT
TTCTGGGTGAGCAAAAACAGGAAGGCAAAATGCCGCAAAAAAGGGAATAAGGGCGACACGGAAATGTTGA
ATACTCATACTCTTCCTTTTTCAATATTATTGAAGCATTTATCAGGGTTATTGTCTCATGAGCGGATACA
TATTTGAATGTATTTAGAAAAATAAACAAATAGGGGTTCCGCGCACATTTCCCCGAAAAGTGCCACCT
